>Addgene plasmid #58372 | pUA | depositor full sequence | sequence record 90717 | pUA sequence 8626 bps
CTG
[124 nt withheld, positions 4-127]
C
[91 nt withheld, positions 129-219]
A
[49 nt withheld, positions 221-269]
CCTTTGACGTTGGAGTCCACGTTCTTT
[37 nt withheld, positions 297-333]
ACCCTATCTCGGTCTATTCTTTTGATTTATAAGGGATTTTGCCGATTTCGGCCTATTGGTTAAAAAATGA
GCTGATTTAACAAAAATTTAACGCGAATTTTAACAAAATATTAACGCTTACAATTTCCATTCGCCATTCA
GGCTGCGCAACTGTTGGGAAGGGCGATCGGTGCGGGCCTCTTCGCTATTACGCCAGCTGGCGAAAGGGGG
ATGTGCTGCAAGGCGATTAAGTTGGGTAACGCCAGGGTTTTCCCAGTCACGACGTTGTAAAACGACGGCC
AGTGAATTGTAATACGACTCACTATAGGGCGAATTGGGTACGTACCGGGCCCCTAGTATGTATGTAAGTT
AATAAAACCCATTTTTGCGGAAAGTAGATAAAAAAAACATTTTTTTTTTTTACTGCACTGGATATCATTG
AACTTATCTGATCAGTTTTAAATTTACTTCGATCCAAGGGTATTTGATGTACCAGGTTCTTTCGATTACC
TCTCACTCAAAATGACATTCCACTCAAAGTCAGCGCTGTTTGCCTCCTTCTCTGTCCACAGAAATATCGC
CGTCTCTTTCGCCGCTGCGTCCGCTATCTCTTTCGCCACCGTTTGTAGCGTTACGTAGCGTCAATGTCCG
CCTTCAGTTGCATTTTGTCAGCGGTTTCGTGACGAAGCTCCAAGCGGTTTACGCCATCAATTAAACACAA
AGTGCTGTGCCAAAACTCCTCTCGCTTCTTATTTTTGTTTGTTTTTTGAGTGATTGGGGTGGTGATTGGT
TTTGGGTGGGTAAGCAGGGGAAAGTGTGAAAAATCCCGGCAATGGGCCAAGAGGATCAGGAGCTATTAAT
TCGCGGAGGCAGCAAACACCCATCTGCCGAGCATCTGAACAATGTGAGTAGTACATGTGCATACATCTTA
AGTTCACTTGATCTATAGGAACTGCGATTGCAACATCAAATTGTCTGCGGCGTGAGAACTGCGACCCACA
AAAATCCCAAACCGCAATTGCACAAACAAATAGTGACACGAAACAGATTATTCTGGTAGCTGTTCTCGCT
ATATAAGACAATTTTTGAGATCATATCATGATCAAGACATCTAAAGGCATTCATTTTCGACTATATTCTT
TTTTACAAAAAATATAACAACCAGATATTTTAAGCTGATCCTAGATGCACAAAAAATAAATAAAAGTATA
AACCTACTTCGTAGGATACTTCGGGGTACTTTTTGTTCGGGGTTAGATGAGCATAACGCTTGTAGTTGAT
ATTTGAGATCCCCTATCATTGCAGGGTGACAGCGGAGCGGCTTCGCAGAGCTGCATTAACCAGGGCTTCG
GGCAGGCCAAAAACTACGGCACGCTCCGGCCACCCAGTCCGCCGGAGGACTCCGGTTCAGGGAGCGGCCA
ACTAGCCGAGAACCTCACCTATGCCTGGCACAATATGGACATCTTTGGGGCGGTCAATCAGCCGGGCTCC
GGATGGCGGCAGCTGGTCAACCGGACACGCGGACTATTCTGCAACGAGCGACACATACCGGCGCCCAGGA
AACATTTGCTCAAGAACGGTGAGTTTCTATTCGCAGTCGGCTGATCTGTGTGAAATCTTAATAAAGGGTC
CAATTACCAATTTGAAACTCAGTTTGCGGCGTGGCCTATCCGGGCGAACTTTTGGCCGTGATGGGCAGTT
CCGGTGCCGGAAAGACGACCCTGCTGAATGCCCTTGCCTTTCGATCGCCGCAGGGCATCCAAGTATCGCC
ATCCGGGATGCGACTGCTCAATGGCCAACCTGTGGACGCCAAGGAGATGCAGGCCAGGTGCGCCTATGTC
CAGCAGGATGACCTCTTTATCGGCTCCCTAACGGCCAGGGAACACCTGATTTTCCAGGCCATGGTGCGGA
TGCCACGACATCTGACCTATCGGCAGCGAGTGGCCCGCGTGGATCAGGTGATCCAGGAGCTTTCGCTCAG
CAAATGTCAGCACACGATCATCGGTGTGCCCGGCAGGGTGAAAGGTCTGTCCGGCGGAGAAAGGAAGCGT
CTGGCATTCGCCTCCGAGGCACTAACCGATCCGCCGCTTCTGATCTGCGATGAGCCCACCTCCGGACTGG
ACTCATTTACCGCCCACAGCGTCGTCCAGGTGCTGAAGAAGCTGTCGCAGAAGGGCAAGACCGTCATCCT
GACCATTCATCAGCCGTCTTCCGAGCTGTTTGAGCTCTTTGACAAGATCCTTCTGATGGCCGAGGGCAGG
GTAGCTTTCTTGGGCACTCCCAGCGAAGCCGTCGACTTCTTTTCCTAGTGAGTTCGATGTGTTTATTAAG
GGTATCTAGCATTACATTACATCTCAACTCCTATCCAGCGTGGGTGCCCAGTGTCCTACCAACTACAATC
CGGCGGACTTTTACGTACAGGTGTTGGCCGTTGTGCCCGGACGGGAGATCGAGTCCCGTGATCGGATCGC
CAAGATATGCGACAATTTTGCTATTAGCAAAGTAGCCCGGGATATGGAGCAGTTGTTGGCCACCAAAAAT
TTGGAGAAGCCACTGGAGCAGCCGGAGAATGGGTACACCTACAAGGCCACCTGGTTCATGCAGTTCCGGG
CGGTCCTGTGGCGATCCTGGCTGTCGGTGCTCAAGGAACCACTCCTCGTAAAAGTGCGACTTATTCAGAC
AACGGTGAGTGGTTCCAGTGGAAACAAATGATATAACGCTTACAATTCTTGGAAACAAATTCGCTAGATT
TTAGTTAGAATTGCCTGATTCCACACCCTTCTTAGTTTTTTTCAATGAGATGTATAGTTTATAGTTTTGC
AGAAAATAAATAAATTTCATTTAACTCGCGAACATGTTGAAGATATGAATATTAATGAGATGCGAGTAAC
ATTTTAATTTGCAGATGGTTGCCATCTTGATTGGCCTCATCTTTTTGGGCCAACAACTCACGCAAGTGGG
CGTGATGAATATCAACGGAGCCATCTTCCTCTTCCTGACCAACATGACCTTTCAAAACGTCTTTGCCACG
ATAAATGTAAGTCTTGTTTAGAATACATTTGCATATTAATAATTTACTAACTTTCTAATGAATCGATTCG
ATTTAGGTGTTCACCTCAGAGCTGCCAGTTTTTATGAGGGAGGCCCGAAGTCGACTTTATCGCTGTGACA
CATACTTTCTGGGCAAAACGATTGCCGAATTACCGCTTTTTCTCACAGTGCCACTGGTCTTCACGGCGAT
TGCCTATCCGATGATCGGACTGCGGGCCGGAGTGCTGCACTTCTTCAACTGCCTGGCGCTGGTCACTCTG
GTGGCCAATGTGTCAACGTCCTTCGGATATCTAATATCCTGCGCCAGCTCCTCGACCTCGATGGCGCTGT
CTGTGGGTCCGCCGGTTATCATACCATTCCTGCTCTTTGGCGGCTTCTTCTTGAACTCGGGCTCGGTGCC
AGTATACCTCAAATGGTTGTCGTACCTCTCATGGTTCCGTTACGCCAACGAGGGTCTGCTGATTAACCAA
TGGGCGGACGTGGAGCCGGGCGAAATTAGCTGCACATCGTCGAACACCACGTGCCCCAGTTCGGGCAAGG
TCATCCTGGAGACGCTTAACTTCTCCGCCGCCGATCTGCCGCTGGACTACGTGGGTCTGGCCATTCTCAT
CGTGAGCTTCCGGGTGCTCGCATATCTGGCTCTAAGACTTCGGGCCCGACGCAAGGAGTAGCCGACATAT
ATCCGAAATAACTGCTTGTTTTTTTTTTTTACCATTATTACCATCGTGTTTACTGTTTATTGCCCCCTCA
AAAAGCTAATGTAATTATATTTGTGCCAATAAAAACAAGATATGACCTATAGAATACAAGTATTTCCCCT
TCGAACATCCCCACAAGTAGACTTTGGATTTGTCTTCTAACCAAAAGACTTACACACCTGCATACCTTAC
ATCAAAAACTCGTTTATCGCTACATAAAACACCGGGATATATTTTTTATATACATACTTTTCAAATCGCG
CGCCCTCTTCATAATTCACCTCCACCACACCACGTTTCGTAGTTGCTCTTTCGCTGTCTCCCACCCGCTC
TCCGCAACACATTCACCTTTTGTTCGACGACCTTGGAGCGACTGTCGTTAGTTCCGCGCGATTCGGTTCG
CTCAAATGGTTCCGAGTGGTTCATTTCGTCTCAATAGAAATTAGTAATAAATATTTGTATGTACAATTTA
TTTGCTCCAATATATTTGTATATATTTCCCTCACAGCTATATTTATTCTAATTTAATATTATGACTTTTT
AAGGTAATTTTTTGTGACCTGTTCGGAGTGATTAGCGTTACAATTTGAACTGAAAGTGACATCCAGTGTT
TGTTCCTTGTGTAGATGCATCTCAAAAAAATGGTGGGCATAATAGTGTTGTTTATATATATCAAAAATAA
CAACTATAATAATAAGAATACATTTAATTTAGAAAATGCTTGGATTTCACTGGAACTAGGCTAGCATAAC
TTCGTATAATGTATGCTATACGAAGTTATGCTAGCGGATCCAAGCTGGCCGCGGCTCGATCCGCTTGCAT
GCCTGCAGGTCGGAGTACTGTCCTCCGAGCGGAGTACTGTCCTCCGAGCGGAGTACTGTCCTCCGAGCGG
AGTACTGTCCTCCGAGCGGAGTACTGTCCTCCGAGCGGAAGCTTGCATGCCTGCAGGTCGGAGTACTGTC
CTCCGAGCGGAGTACTGTCCTCCGAGCGGAGTACTGTCCTCCGAGCGGAGTACTGTCCTCCGAGCGGAGT
ACTGTCCTCCGAGCGGAGACTCTAGCGAGCGCCGGAGTATAAATAGAGGCGCTTCGTCTACGGAGCGACA
ATTCAATTCAAACAAGCAAAGTGAACACGTCGCTAAGCGAAAGCTAAGCAAATAAACAAGCGCAGCTGAA
CAAGCTAAACAATCTGCAGTAAAGTGCAAGTTAAAGTGAATCAATTAAAAGTAACCAGCAACCAAGTAAA
TCAACTGCAACTACTGAAATCTGCCAAGAAGTAATTATTGAATACAAGAAGAGAACTCTGAATAGGGAAT
TGGGAATTCGTTAACAGATCTGCGGCCGCGGCTCGAGGGTACCTCTAGAGGATCTTTGTGAAGGAACCTT
ACTTCTGTGGTGTGACATAATTGGACAAACTACCTACAGAGATTTAAAGCTCTAAGGTAAATATAAAATT
TTTAAGTGTATAATGTGTTAAACTACTGATTCTAATTGTTTGTGTATTTTAGATTCCAACCTATGGAACT
GATGAATGGGAGCAGTGGTGGAATGCCTTTAATGAGGAAAACCTGTTTTGCTCAGAAGAAATGCCATCTA
GTGATGATGAGGCTACTGCTGACTCTCAACATTCTACTCCTCCAAAAAAGAAGAGAAAGGTAGAAGACCC
CAAGGACTTTCCTTCAGAATTGCTAAGTTTTTTGAGTCATGCTGTGTTTAGTAATAGAACTCTTGCTTGC
TTTGCTATTTACACCACAAAGGAAAAAGCTGCACTGCTATACAAGAAAATTATGGAAAAATATTTGATGT
ATAGTGCCTTGACTAGAGATCATAATCAGCCATACCACATTTGTAGAGGTTTTACTTGCTTTAAAAAACC
TCCCACACCTCCCCCTGAACCTGAAACATAAAATGAATGCAATTGTTGTTGTTAACTTGTTTATTGCAGC
TTATAATGGTTACAAATAAAGCAATAGCATCACAAATTTCACAAATAAAGCATTTTTTTCACTGCATTCT
AGTTGTGGTTTGTCCAAACTCATCAATGTATCTTATCATGTCTGGATCCACTAGTGTCGACGATGTAGGT
CACGGTCTCGAAGCCGCGGTGCGGGTGCCAGGGCGTGCCCTTGGGCTCCCCGGGCGCGTACTCCACCTCA
CCCATCTGGTCCATCATGATGAACGGGTCGAGGTGGCGGTAGTTGATCCCGGCGAACGCGCGGCGCACCG
GGAAGCCCTCGCCCTCGAAACCGCTGGGCGCGGTGGTCACGGTGAGCACGGGACGTGCGACGGCGTCGGC
GGGTGCGGATACGCGGGGCAGCGTCAGCGGGTTCTCGACGGTCACGGCGGGCATGTCGACACTAGTTCTA
GCCAGCTTTTGTTCCCTTTAGTGAGGGTTAATTTCGAGCTTGGCGTAATCATGGTCATAGCTGTTTCCTG
TGTGAAATTGTTATCCGCTCACAATTCCACACAACATACGAGCCGGAAGCATAAAGTGTAAAGCCTGGGG
TGCCTAATGAGTGAGCTAACTCACATTAATTGCGTTGCGCTCACTGCCCGCTTTCCAGTCGGGAAACCTG
TCGTGCCAGCTGCATTAATGAATCGGCCAACGCGCGGGGAGAGGCGGTTTGCGTATTGGGCGCTCTTCCG
CTTCCTCGCTCACTGACTCGCTGCGCTCGGTCGTTCGGCTGCGGCGAGCGGTATCAGCTCACTCAAAGGC
GGTAATACGGTTATCCACAGAATCAGGGGATAACGCAGGAAAGAACATGTGAGCAAAAGGCCAGCAAAAG
GCCAGGAACCGTAAAAAGGCCGCGTTGCTGGCGTTTTTCCATAGGCTCCGCCCCCCTGACGAGCATCACA
AAAATCGACGCTCAAGTCAGAGGTGGCGAAACCCGACAGGACTATAAAGATACCAGGCGTTTCCCCCTGG
AAGCTCCCTCGTGCGCTCTCCTGTTCCGACCCTGCCGCTTACCGGATACCTGTCCGCCTTTCTCCCTTCG
GGAAGCGTGGCGCTTTCTCATAGCTCACGCTGTAGGTATCTCAGTTCGGTGTAGGTCGTTCGCTCCAAGC
TGGGCTGTGTGCACGAACCCCCCGTTCAGCCCGACCGCTGCGCCTTATCCGGTAACTATCGTCTTGAGTC
CAACCCGGTAAGACACGACTTATCGCCACTGGCAGCAGCCACTGGTAACAGGATTAGCAGAGCGAGGTAT
GTAGGCGGTGCTACAGAGTTCTTGAAGTGGTGGCCTAACTACGGCTACACTAGAAGGACAGTATTTGGTA
TCTGCGCTCTGCTGAAGCCAGTTACCTTCGGAAAAAGAGTTGGTAGCTCTTGATCCGGCAAACAAACCAC
CGCTGGTAGCGGTGGTTTTTTTGTTTGCAAGCAGCAGATTACGCGCAGAAAAAAAGGATCTCAAGAAGAT
CCTTTGATCTTTTCTACGGGGTCTGACGCTCAGTGGAACGAAAACTCACGTTAAGGGATTTTGGTCATGA
GATTATCAAAAAGGATCTTCACCTAGATCCTTTTAAATTAAAAATGAAGTTTTAAATCAATCTAAAGTAT
ATATGAGTAAACTTGGTCTGACAGTTACCAATGCTTAATCAGTGAGGCACCTATCTCAGCGATCTGTCTA
TTTCGTTCATCCATAGTTGCCTGACTCCCCGTCGTGTAGATAACTACGATACGGGAGGGCTTACCATCTG
GCCCCAGTGCTGCAATGATACCGCGAGACCCACGCTCACCGGCTCCAGATTTATCAGCAATAAACCAGCC
AGCCGGAAGGGCCGAGCGCAGAAGTGGTCCTGCAACTTTATCCGCCTCCATCCAGTCTATTAATTGTTGC
CGGGAAGCTAGAGTAAGTAGTTCGCCAGTTAATAGTTTGCGCAACGTTGTTGCCATTGCTACAGGCATCG
TGGTGTCACGCTCGTCGTTTGGTATGGCTTCATTCAGCTCCGGTTCCCAACGATCAAGGCGAGTTACATG
ATCCCCCATGTTGTGCAAAAAAGCGGTTAGCTCCTTCGGTCCTCCGATCGTTGTCAGAAGTAAGTTGGCC
GCAGTGTTATCACTCATGGTTATGGCAGCACTGCATAATTCTCTTACTGTCATGCCATCCGTAAGATGCT
TTTCTGTGACTGGTGAGTACTCAACCAAGTCATTCTGAGAATAGTGTATGCGGCGACCGAGTTGCTCTTG
CCCGGCGTCAATACGGGATAATACCGCGCCACATAGCAGAACTTTAAAAGTGCTCATCATTGGAAAACGT
TCTTCGGGGCGAAAACTCTCAAGGATCTTACCGCTGTTGAGATCCAGTTCGATGTAACCCACTCGTGCAC
CCAACTGATCTTCAGCATCTTTTACTTTCACCAGCGTTTCTGGGTGAGCAAAAACAGGAAGGCAAAATGC
CGCAAAAAAGGGAATAAGGGCGACACGGAAATGTTGAATACTCATACTCTTCCTTTTTCAATATTATTGA
AGCATTTATCAGGGTTATTGTCTCATGAGCGGATACATATTTGAATGTATTTAGAAAAATAAACAAATAG
GGGTTCCGCGCACATTTCCCCGAAAAGTGCCAC
Features (pLannotate 1.2.2; 25 found; start..end, strand, type, name):
      4..432     +  rep_origin     f1 ori (sequence partly withheld): f1 bacteriophage origin of replication; arrow indicates direction of (+) strand synthesis
    463..620     -  CDS            lacZα (fragment): LacZα fragment of β-galactosidase; lacZ fragment
    623..641     +  promoter       T7 promoter: promoter for bacteriophage T7 RNA polymerase
    666..4802    +  gene           mini-white: white; This modified version of the white gene lacks part of the first intron.
   4809..4842    -  protein_bind   loxP: Cre-mediated recombination occurs in the 8-bp core sequence (GCATACAT). Cre recombinase
   4876..4895    -  misc_feature   MCS (fragment): pUC18/19 multiple cloning site
   4894..4988    +  protein_bind   5X UAS: five tandem copies of the "ScaI site" 17-mer CGGAGTACTGTCCTCCG, an upstream activating sequence (UAS) that efficiently binds yeast Gal4 (Webster et al., 1988; Pfeiffer et al., 2010) GAL4
   4992..5013    -  misc_feature   MCS (fragment): pUC18/19 multiple cloning site
   5012..5106    +  protein_bind   5X UAS: five tandem copies of the "ScaI site" 17-mer CGGAGTACTGTCCTCCG, an upstream activating sequence (UAS) that efficiently binds yeast Gal4 (Webster et al., 1988; Pfeiffer et al., 2010) GAL4
   5125..5363    +  promoter       hsp70 promoter: Drosophila melanogaster hsp70Bb promoter
   5424..5498    +  CDS            small t antigen (fragment): SV40 (simian virus 40) small t antigen
   5500..5565    +  intron         small t intron: SV40 (simian virus 40) small t antigen intron
   5695..5715    +  CDS            SV40 NLS: nuclear localization signal of SV40 (simian virus 40) large T antigen
   5722..5856    +  CDS            LT_POVHA (fragment): Protein inferred from homology: Swiss-Prot protein existence level 3. Isoform large T antigen is a key early protein essential for both driving viral replication and inducing cellular transformation. Plays a role in viral genome replication by driving entry of quiescent cells into the cell cycle and by autoregulating the synthesis of viral early mRNA. Displays highly oncogenic activities by corrupting the host cellular checkpoint mechanisms that guard cell division and the transcription, replication, and repair of DNA. Participates in the modulation of cellular gene expression preceeding viral
   5881..5964    +  CDS            large T antigen (fragment): large T antigen from SV40 (simian virus 40)
   5987..6121    +  polyA_signal   SV40 poly(A) signal: SV40 polyadenylation signal
   6150..6219    +  protein_bind   attB: attB site for the φC31 integrase (Groth et al., 2000) phage φC31 integrase
   6438..6456    -  promoter       T3 promoter: promoter for bacteriophage T3 RNA polymerase
   6501..6517    -  protein_bind   lac operator: The lac repressor binds to the lac operator to inhibit transcription in E. coli. This inhibition can be relieved by adding lactose or isopropyl-β-D-thiogalactopyranoside (IPTG). lac repressor encoded by lacI
   6525..6555    -  promoter       lac promoter: promoter for the E. coli lac operon
   6570..6591    -  protein_bind   CAP binding site: CAP binding activates transcription in the presence of cAMP. E. coli catabolite activator protein
   6604..6696    -  CDS            lacI (fragment): lac repressor; lacI; The lac repressor binds to the lac operator to inhibit transcription in E. coli. This inhibition can be relieved by adding lactose or isopropyl-β-D-thiogalactopyranoside (IPTG).
   6879..7467    -  rep_origin     ori: high-copy-number ColE1/pMB1/pBR322/pUC origin of replication
   7638..8498    -  CDS            AmpR: β-lactamase; bla; confers resistance to ampicillin, carbenicillin, and related antibiotics
   8499..8603    -  promoter       AmpR promoter: bla
