[The description below was written by a language model from this plasmid's Addgene catalogue record and pLannotate feature annotations shown in this document.]
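Description:
pUA is an empty Drosophila transgenesis and expression backbone derived from pUAST-attB, designed so that a gene of interest can be placed under Gal4/UAS control. It is 8,626 bp in the depositor's full sequence. In E. coli it replicates from a high-copy ColE1/pUC-type origin and is selected with ampicillin through the AmpR (β-lactamase) cassette. An f1 phage origin, lacZα and lac regulatory remnants, and flanking T7 and T3 promoters are also annotated, presumably carried over from the parental cloning vector.

The defining modification is replacement of the original 5X UAS-hsp70 fragment with a roughly 500 bp fragment from pMF3 carrying 10X UAS and the hsp70 core promoter. The feature table shows this as two tandem 5X UAS blocks directly upstream of the Drosophila hsp70Bb promoter. Doubling the Gal4 binding sites is generally expected to raise Gal4-dependent expression. The gap between the promoter and the SV40 elements is presumably where inserts are placed by restriction cloning, though the cloning sites themselves are not annotated. Downstream lie SV40 early-region sequences (small t intron, fragments of the T antigen coding region) and the SV40 polyadenylation signal, which provide splicing and 3' end processing for the inserted transcript.

A φC31 attB site allows integrase-mediated, site-specific insertion into attP landing sites in the fly genome. Transformants are identified by eye colour rescue from the mini-white marker. A single loxP site sits between mini-white and the UAS array. Once a coding sequence is inserted and the line is crossed to a Gal4 driver, the construct gives tissue-specific expression of that gene.
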