Addgene plasmid #58372: pUA
Purpose: (Empty Backbone) UAS vector to express gene of interest in Drosophila
Depositing lab: Chun Han & Yuh-Nung Jan. Depositing organization: University of California, San Francisco (UCSF). Publication: Epidermal cells are the primary phagocytes in the fragmentation and clearance of degenerating dendrites in Drosophila. Han C, Song Y, Xiao H, Wang D, Franc NC, Jan LY, Jan YN. Neuron. 2014 Feb 5;81(3):544-60. doi: 10.1016/j.neuron.2013.11.021. Epub 2014 Jan 9. PubMed 24412417.
Backbone
  Vector backbone: pUAST-attB
  Modifications to backbone: A 500 pb DNA fragment containing 10X UAS and hsp70 core promoter was obtained from pMF3 (Dietzl et al., 2007) by restriction digestion and used to replace the 5X UAS-hsp70 fragment in pUAST-attB (Bischof et al., 2007).
  Vector type: Insect Expression
  Selectable markers: mini-white
Growth in bacteria
  Bacterial resistance: Ampicillin, 100 μg/mL
  Growth temperature: 37°C
  Growth strain: DH5alpha
  Copy number: High Copy
Gene/Insert
  Cloning method: Restriction Enzyme
  Sequencing primers: 5′ tgcaactactgaaatctgcc; 3′ gtttgtccaattatgtcacacc
Terms and licenses: Academic/Nonprofit Terms; Industry Terms: Not Available to Industry
Depositor comments: For more information about the Han Lab Drosophila Transgenic Vectors, please visit: https://han.wicmb.cornell.edu/han-lab-drosophila-transgenic-vectors/.
How to cite: pUA was a gift from Chun Han & Yuh-Nung Jan (Addgene plasmid # 58372 ; http://n2t.net/addgene:58372 ; RRID:Addgene_58372)
