>Addgene plasmid #58372 | pUA | addgene partial sequence | sequence record 92726 | SV40pA-R 5'-GAAATTTGTGATGCTATTGC-3'
AACAATTGCATTCATTTTATGTTTCAGGTTCAGGGGGAGGTGTGGGAGGTTTTTTAAAGCAAGTAAAACC
TCTACAAATGTGGTATGGCTGATTATGATCTCTAGTCAAGGCACTATACATCAAATATTTTTCCATAATT
TTCTTGTATAGCAGTGCAGCTTTTTCCTTTGTGGTGTAAATAGCAAAGCAAGCAAGAGTTCTATTACTAA
ACACAGCATGACTCAAAAAACTTAGCAATTCTGAAGGAAAGTCCTTGGGGTCTTCTACCTTTCTCTTCTT
TTTTGGAGGAGTAGAATGTTGAGAGTCAGCAGTAGCCTCATCATCACTAGATGGCATTTCTTCTGAGCAA
AACAGGTTTTCCTCATTAAAGGCATTCCACCACTGCTCCCATTCATCAGTTCCATAGGTTGGAATCTAAA
ATACACAAACAATTAGAATCAGTAGTTTAACACATTATACACTTAAAAATTTTATATTTACCTTAGAGCT
TTAAATCTCTGTAGGTAGTTTGTCCAATTATGTCACACCACAGAAGTAAGGTTCCTTCACAAAGATCCTC
TAGAGGTACCCTCGAGCCGCGGCCGCAGATCTGTTAACGAATTCCCAATTCCCTATTCAGAGTTCTCTTC
TTGTATTCAATAATTACTTCTTGGCAGATTTCAGTAGTTGCAGTTGATTTACTTGGTTGCTGGTTACTTT
TAATTGATTCACTTTAACTTGCACTTTACTGCAGATTGTTTAGCTTGTTCAGCTGCGCTTGTTTATTTGC
TTAGCTTTCGCTTAGCGACGTGTTCACTTT
