>Addgene plasmid #58372 | pUA | addgene partial sequence | sequence record 92727 | pCasper-hs 5'-GCAACTACTGAAATCTGCCAAG-3'
ACTCTGAATAGGGAATTGGGAATTCGTTAACAGATCTGCGGCCGCGGCTCGAGGGTACCTCTAGAGGATC
TTTGTGAAGGAACCTTACTTCTGTGGTGTGACATAATTGGACAAACTACCTACAGAGATTTAAAGCTCTA
AGGTAAATATAAAATTTTTAAGTGTATAATGTGTTAAACTACTGATTCTAATTGTTTGTGTATTTTAGAT
TCCAACCTATGGAACTGATGAATGGGAGCAGTGGTGGAATGCCTTTAATGAGGAAAACCTGTTTTGCTCA
GAAGAAATGCCATCTAGTGATGATGAGGCTACTGCTGACTCTCAACATTCTACTCCTCCAAAAAAGAAGA
GAAAGGTAGAAGACCCCAAGGACTTTCCTTCAGAATTGCTAAGTTTTTTGAGTCATGCTGTGTTTAGTAA
TAGAACTCTTGCTTGCTTTGCTATTTACACCACAAAGGAAAAAGCTGCACTGCTATACAAGAAAATTATG
GAAAAATATTTGATGTATAGTGCCTTGACTAGAGATCATAATCAGCCATACCACATTTGTAGAGGTTTTA
CTTGCTTTAAAAAACCTCCCACACCTCCCCCTGAACCTGAAACATAAAATGAATGCAATTGTTGTTGTTA
ACTTGTTTATTGCAGCTTATAATGGTTACAAATAAAGCAATAGCATCACAAATTT
