>Addgene plasmid #58372 | pUA | addgene partial sequence | sequence record 94132 | miniwhite-F 5'-TTTGTGACCTGTTCGGAGTGA-3'
GTTGTTTATATATATCAAAAATAACAACTATAATAATAAGAATACATTTAATTTAGAAAATGCTTGGATT
TCACTGGAACTAGGCTAGCATAACTTCGTATAATGTATGCTATACGAAGTTATGCTAGCGGATCCAAGCT
GGCCGCGGCTCGATCCGCTTGCATGCCTGCAGGTCGGAGTACTGTCCTCCGAGCGGAGTACTGTCCTCCG
AGCGGAGTACTGTCCTCCGAGCGGAGTACTGTCCTCCGAGCGGAGTACTGTCCTCCGAGCGGAAGCTTGC
ATGCCTGCAGGTCGGAGTACTGTCCTCCGAGCGGAGTACTGTCCTCCGAGCGGAGTACTGTCCTCCGAGC
GGAGTACTGTCCTCCGAGCGGAGTACTGTCCTCCGAGCGGAGACTCTAGCGAGCGCCGGAGTATAAATAG
AGGCGCTTCGTCTACGGAGCGACAATTCAATTCAAACAAGCAAAGTGAACACGTCGCTAAGCGAAAGCTA
AGCAAATAAACAAGCGCAGCTGAACAAGCTAAACAATCTGCAGTAAAGTGCAAGTTAAAGTGAATCAATT
AAAAGTAACCAGCAACCAAGTAAATCAACTGCAACTACTGAAATCTGCCAAGAAGTAATTATTGAATACA
AGAAGAGAACTCTGAATAGGGAATTGGGAATTCGTTAACAGATCTGCGGCCGCGGCTCGAGGGTACCTCT
AGAGGATCTTTGTGAAGGAACCTTACTTCTGTGGTGTGACATAATT
